Addgene plasmid #46336: Flag Depdc5 pLJM1
Depositing lab: David Sabatini. Depositing organization: Whitehead Institute for Biomedical Research. Publication: A Tumor suppressor complex with GAP activity for the Rag GTPases that signal amino acid sufficiency to mTORC1. Bar-Peled L, Chantranupong L, Cherniack AD, Chen WW, Ottina KA, Grabiner BC, Spear ED, Carter SL, Meyerson M, Sabatini DM. Science. 2013 May 31;340(6136):1100-6. doi: 10.1126/science.1232044. PubMed 23723238.
Backbone
  Vector backbone: pLJM1
  Vector type: Mammalian Expression, Lentiviral
  Selectable markers: Puromycin
Growth in bacteria
  Bacterial resistance: Ampicillin, 100 μg/mL
  Growth temperature: 37°C
  Growth strain: XL10 Gold
  Copy number: Unknown
Gene/Insert
  Gene/Insert name: Depdc5
  Species: H. sapiens (human)
  Insert size (bp): 4746
  Mutation: Differs from Depdc5 isoform 1 by 10 amino acids starting at position 724: ILTLSAPPVV
  Entrez Gene: DEPDC5 (a.k.a. DEP.5, FFEVF, FFEVF1)
  Tag / fusion protein: Flag (N terminal on backbone)
  Cloning method: Restriction Enzyme; 5′ cloning site SalI (not destroyed); 3′ cloning site EcoRI (unknown if destroyed)
  Sequencing primers: 5′ pLJM1 F; 3′ pLJM1 R
Terms and licenses: Academic/Nonprofit Terms; Industry Terms: Not Available to Industry
How to cite: Flag Depdc5 pLJM1 was a gift from David Sabatini (Addgene plasmid # 46336 ; http://n2t.net/addgene:46336 ; RRID:Addgene_46336)
