[The description below was written by a language model from this plasmid's Addgene catalogue record.]
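Description:
Flag Depdc5 pLJM1 is a lentiviral mammalian expression plasmid built on the pLJM1 backbone and carrying the human DEPDC5 coding sequence. It is propagated in E. coli under ampicillin selection, and its copy number is listed as unknown. In mammalian cells, transduced or transfected populations can be selected with puromycin. As a lentiviral transfer vector, it is meant to be packaged into viral particles so that the expression cassette integrates into the target cell genome, giving stable rather than transient expression. No feature table accompanies the record, so the promoter driving the insert, the promoter driving the puromycin marker, and the specific viral elements present are not stated.

The insert is about 4.7 kb and was cloned by restriction digestion between SalI at the 5′ end, which is retained, and EcoRI at the 3′ end, whose status after cloning is unknown. A Flag epitope supplied by the backbone is fused to the N terminus of the protein, allowing detection and immunoprecipitation with anti-Flag antibodies. The encoded protein is not identical to DEPDC5 isoform 1: the record notes a difference of ten amino acids beginning at position 724.

The associated publication concerns a tumour suppressor complex with GTPase-activating activity toward the Rag GTPases, which signal amino acid sufficiency to mTORC1. The plasmid is therefore suited to stable expression of tagged DEPDC5 in human cells for work on this nutrient-sensing pathway, such as interaction, localisation or reconstitution studies, although the record does not specify individual experiments.
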