>Addgene plasmid #46336 | Flag Depdc5 pLJM1 | depositor partial sequence | sequence record 65309 | Flag Depdc5 pLJM1 sequence 4746 bps
ATGAGAACAACAAAGGTCTACAAACTCGTCATCCACAAGAAGGGCTTTGGGGGCAGTGATGATGAGCTAG
TTGTGAACCCCAAAGTGTTCCCTCACATCAAGCTTGGAGACATTGTAGAGATTGCACACCCCAACGATGA
ATACAGCCCTCTGCTTTTGCAGGTCAAGTCTCTTAAGGAAGATTTACAGAAGGAAACTATCAGTGTGGAC
CAGACTGTGACTCAAGTGTTCCGGCTGAGACCTTATCAGGATGTCTATGTTAATGTCGTAGACCCTAAGG
ATGTGACCCTTGACCTAGTGGAATTAACTTTTAAGGATCAGTATATTGGCCGTGGGGATATGTGGCGACT
AAAGAAAAGTTTGGTCAGCACATGTGCCTATATCACCCAGAAGGTGGAGTTTGCTGGCATCAGAGCACAG
GCTGGTGAACTGTGGGTTAAGAATGAGAAGGTCATGTGTGGCTACATCAGTGAAGATACCAGGGTGGTGT
TTCGTTCTACGTCGGCTATGGTTTACATATTTATTCAGATGAGCTGTGAAATGTGGGATTTTGATATTTA
TGGGGATTTGTATTTTGAGAAAGCTGTGAATGGTTTCCTTGCTGATCTATTTACCAAGTGGAAGGAGAAG
AACTGTAGTCATGAAGTGACAGTGGTCCTGTTTTCTAGAACTTTCTATGATGCAAAATCTGTTGATGAAT
TTCCTGAAATAAACCGAGCCTCAATTCGACAGGATCACAAGGGGAGATTCTATGAAGACTTTTACAAAGT
GGTGGTGCAGAATGAGAGAAGAGAAGAATGGACTTCACTTCTCGTAACCATTAAAAAACTCTTCATCCAG
TATCCAGTGTTGGTGCGACTGGAACAGGCAGAGGGCTTTCCTCAAGGAGATAATTCTACCTCAGCACAAG
GAAACTACCTGGAGGCCATCAATCTGTCATTCAATGTGTTTGATAAGCACTACATCAACCGCAACTTTGA
CCGAACTGGGCAGATGTCAGTGGTGATCACGCCCGGGGTGGGTGTCTTTGAAGTGGACCGCCTACTCATG
ATCCTGACCAAGCAGCGGATGATAGATAATGGAATTGGTGTGGATTTGGTGTGCATGGGAGAGCAACCGT
TACATGCTGTCCCATTGTTCAAGCTCCATAATCGGAGTGCTCCCCGTGATTCTCGTCTGGGCGATGACTA
TAATATCCCTCACTGGATAAACCACAGTTTCTACACATCCAAAAGCCAGCTCTTTTGTAATAGTTTCACC
CCACGAATAAAACTGGCAGGAAAGAAGCCCGCCTCTGAGAAAGCAAAAAATGGCCGTGATACATCTCTCG
GGAGTCCAAAAGAATCTGAGAACGCCCTTCCCATCCAAGTAGATTATGACGCCTATGACGCTCAAGTGTT
CAGGCTGCCCGGCCCATCCCGGGCCCAGTGCCTCACCACCTGCAGATCTGTGCGAGAGCGAGAGAGTCAC
AGTCGAAAGAGTGCCAGCTCCTGTGATGTTTCATCCAGCCCTTCCCTACCAAGCCGCACACTGCCCACTG
AGGAAGTGAGGAGCCAGGCTTCTGACGACAGCTCCCTAGGCAAGAGTGCCAACATCCTGATGATCCCACA
CCCCCACCTGCACCAGTATGAAGTCAGCAGCTCCTTGGGATACACCAGCACTCGAGATGTCCTGGAGAAC
ATGATGGAGCCACCACAGCGAGACTCCAGTGCACCAGGGAGGTTTCACGTTGGCAGTGCAGAATCCATGC
TGCATGTTCGACCTGGTGGATACACGCCCCAGAGAGCACTGATTAACCCCTTCGCTCCCTCTCGGATGCC
CATGAAGCTTACGTCCAACAGAAGGCGCTGGATGCACACTTTTCCTGTGGGGCCATCCGGAGAAGCCATC
CAGATCCACCACCAGACCCGACAGAATATGGCGGAGCTACAAGGCAGCGGGCAGAGGGATCCAACTCACT
CCTCTGCAGAGCTGCTGGAGTTAGCATATCATGAAGCTGCTGGAAGGCACAGCAATTCCCGCCAGCCTGG
TGACGGCATGTCCTTCTTGAACTTCAGTGGAACAGAGGAGCTTTCTGTCGGCCTGCTTAGCAACAGTGGT
GCAGGTATGAATCCTAGGACCCAGAATAAGGATTCTCTAGAGGACAGTGTTTCTACCTCTCCAGACCCAA
TTCTGACACTGTCTGCTCCCCCTGTAGTGCCAGGCTTCTGTTGCACAGTTGGAGTGGACTGGAAGTCTCT
CACTACTCCGGCGTGCCTCCCCCTTACCACCGACTACTTCCCTGACCGCCAGGGCCTGCAGAATGACTAC
ACAGAGGGCTGTTATGATCTCCTTCCAGAAGCAGACATCGACAGGAGGGACGAAGATGGTGTGCAGATGA
CAGCCCAGCAGGTATTTGAAGAGTTTATTTGCCAACGTCTCATGCAGGGCTACCAAATCATAGTGCAGCC
CAAGACACAGAAACCCAATCCTGCTGTCCCGCCCCCGCTGAGCAGTAGCCCACTCTATAGCCGAGGCCTT
GTGTCCCGAAACCGCCCTGAGGAGGAGGACCAGTATTGGCTGAGTATGGGCAGAACGTTCCACAAAGTGA
CGCTGAAGGATAAGATGATCACAGTGACGCGATACCTTCCCAAGTATCCTTATGAATCTGCCCAGATCCA
CTACACCTACAGCCTCTGTCCTTCCCACTCAGACTCAGAGTTCGTCTCCTGCTGGGTGGAATTCTCCCAC
GAACGGCTGGAGGAGTACAAGTGGAATTACTTAGATCAGTATATCTGTTCTGCCGGCTCTGAAGACTTCA
GCTTAATTGAGTCCCTGAAGTTCTGGAGGACCCGCTTCCTGCTGCTGCCAGCCTGTGTCACCGCCACCAA
GCGCATCACGGAGGGGGAGGCCCACTGCGACATCTATGGGGACAGGCCCCGTGCAGACGAGGACGAGTGG
CAACTCCTGGATGGTTTTGTCCGCTTTGTGGAGGGCTTGAATCGCATTCGCAGGCGGCATCGCTCGGATC
GCATGATGCGGAAAGGGACCGCCATGAAAGGCTTGCAGATGACTGGGCCCATTTCCACGCATTCTCTGGA
GTCAACTGCACCCCCAGTGGGGAAGAAGGGAACCTCAGCTCTCTCTGCCCTGTTGGAGATGGAGGCCAGT
CAGAAGTGCCTGGGAGAACAGCAGGCAGCTGTGCATGGTGGGAAGAGCTCCGCCCAGTCAGCCGAGAGCA
GCAGCGTTGCCATGACTCCCACCTACATGGACAGCCCACGAAAGGTATCTGTGGACCAAACAGCCACTCC
TATGTTGGACGGCACCAGTTTGGGCATATGCACAGGCCAATCCATGGACAGAGGCAACAGCCAGACCTTT
GGGAACTCCCAGAACATAGGAGAACAGGGCTACTCCTCCACAAACTCCAGTGACAGCAGCTCTCAGCAGC
TGGTGGCAAGCTCCTTGACCTCATCCTCTACCCTGACAGAGATCCTGGAAGCCATGAAGCACCCCTCGAC
AGGAGTCCAGCTGCTCTCTGAACAGAAGGGCCTCTCACCGTACTGCTTCATCAGCGCGGAGGTGGTACAC
TGGTTGGTGAACCACGTGGAGGGGATCCAGACACAGGCGATGGCCATTGACATCATGCAGAAAATGCTGG
AAGAGCAGCTCATCACACATGCATCTGGCGAAGCCTGGCGGACCTTCATCTACGGCTTCTATTTCTACAA
GATAGTAACGGACAAAGAGCCCGACCGAGTGGCCATGCAGCAGCCCGCCACCACCTGGCACACAGCAGGA
GTGGACGACTTCGCCAGCTTCCAGCGCAAGTGGTTTGAGGTGGCCTTTGTGGCAGAAGAGCTCGTGCACT
CTGAGATTCCTGCCTTTCTCCTGCCCTGGCTGCCTAGCCGGCCAGCCTCCTATGCAAGTAGGCACAGCTC
CTTTAGCCGAAGTTTTGGAGGACGGAGCCAGGCGGCAGCACTTTTAGCTGCCACTGTCCCAGAGCAGAGG
ACTGTGACCCTGGATGTTGACGTGAACAACCGCACAGACCGGCTGGAGTGGTGCAGCTGTTATTACCATG
GCAACTTTTCTCTGAATGCAGCCTTTGAGATCAAGCTGCACTGGATGGCGGTGACCGCAGCAGTACTCTT
CGAGATGGTCCAAGGTTGGCATCGGAAAGCCACCTCCTGTGGCTTCTTGTTAGTCCCAGTTTTGGAGGGG
CCTTTTGCACTGCCCAGTTACCTGTATGGCGACCCCCTTCGTGCCCAGCTCTTCATCCCACTCAACATCA
GCTGCTTGCTCAAGGAGGGCAGCGAGCACCTGTTTGATAGCTTTGAACCCGAAACGTACTGGGATCGAAT
GCACCTCTTCCAGGAAGCCATTGCACACAGGTTTGGGTTTGTACAAGATAAATATTCTGCCTCTGCTTTT
AACTTCCCTGCTGAGAACAAGCCTCAGTATATCCACGTTACAGGAACAGTGTTTCTGCAGCTGCCCTACT
CCAAGCGCAAGTTCTCAGGGCAGCAGCGGCGGCGGCGGAACTCCACCAGCTCCACCAACCAGAACATGTT
CTGCGAGGAGCGGGTCGGCTACAACTGGGCCTACAACACCATGCTCACCAAAACATGGCGCTCCAGCGCC
ACAGGGGATGAAAAGTTTGCTGATCGGCTGCTGAAGGACTTCACGGACTTCTGCATCAACCGTGACAACC
GGCTGGTCACGTTCTGGACAAGTTGCCTGGAGAAGATGCATGCCAGTGCCCCGTGA
