>Addgene plasmid #46336 | Flag Depdc5 pLJM1 | addgene partial sequence | sequence record 66212 | CMV-F 5'-CGCAAATGGGCGGTAGGCGTG-3'
CTATATAAGCAGAGCTGGTTTAGTGAACCGTCAGATCCGCTAGCGCTACCGGTGCCACCATGGACTACAA
GGATGACGATGACAAGGGTGGTGGTGGTGGTGCGTCGACGATGAGAACAACAAAGGTCTACAAACTCGTC
ATCCACAAGAAGGGCTTTGGGGGCAGTGATGATGAGCTAGTTGTGAACCCCAAAGTGTTCCCTCACATCA
AGCTTGGAGACATTGTAGAGATTGCACACCCCAACGATGAATACAGCCCTCTGCTTTTGCAGGTCAAGTC
TCTTAAGGAAGATTTACAGAAGGAAACTATCAGTGTGGACCAGACTGTGACTCAAGTGTTCCGGCTGAGA
CCTTATCAGGATGTCTATGTTAATGTCGTAGACCCTAAGGATGTGACCCTTGACCTAGTGGAATTAACTT
TTAAGGATCAGTATATTGGCCGTGGGGATATGTGGCGACTAAAGAAAAGTTTGGTCAGCACATGTGCCTA
TATCACCCAGAAGGTGGAGTTTGCTGGCATCAGAGCACAGGCTGGTGAACTGTGGGTTAAGAATGAGAAG
GTCATGTGTGGCTACATCAGTGAAGATACCAGGGTGGTGTTTCGTTCTACGTCGGCTATGGTTTACATAT
TTATTCAGATGAGCTGTGAAATGTGGGATTTTGATATTTATGGGGATTTGTATTTTGAGAAAGCTGTGAA
TGGTTTCCTTGCTGATCTATTTACCAAGTGGAAGGAGAAGAACTGTAGTCATGAAGTGACAGTGGTCCTG
TTTTCTAGAACTTTCTATGATGCAAAATCTGTTGATGAATTTCCTGAAATAAACCGAGCCTCAATTCGAC
AGGATCACAAGGGGAGATTCTATGAAGACTTTTACAAAGTGGTGGTGCAGAATGAGAGAAGAGAAGAATG
G
