>Addgene plasmid #46336 | Flag Depdc5 pLJM1 | addgene partial sequence | sequence record 66213 | hDepdc5-F 5'-TATCATGAAGCTGCTGGAAGG-3'
ACAGAGGAGCTTTCTGTCGGCCTGCTTAGCAACAGTGGTGCAGGTATGAATCCTAGGACCCAGAATAAGG
ATTCTCTAGAGGACAGTGTTTCTACCTCTCCAGACCCAATTCTGACACTGTCTGCTCCCCCTGTAGTGCC
AGGCTTCTGTTGCACAGTTGGAGTGGACTGGAAGTCTCTCACTACTCCGGCGTGCCTCCCCCTTACCACC
GACTACTTCCCTGACCGCCAGGGCCTGCAGAATGACTACACAGAGGGCTGTTATGATCTCCTTCCAGAAG
CAGACATCGACAGGAGGGACGAAGATGGTGTGCAGATGACAGCCCAGCAGGTATTTGAAGAGTTTATTTG
CCAACGTCTCATGCAGGGCTACCAAATCATAGTGCAGCCCAAGACACAGAAACCCAATCCTGCTGTCCCG
CCCCCGCTGAGCAGTAGCCCACTCTATAGCCGAGGCCTTGTGTCCCGAAACCGCCCTGAGGAGGAGGACC
AGTATTGGCTGAGTATGGGCAGAACGTTCCACAAAGTGACGCTGAAGGATAAGATGATCACAGTGACGCG
ATACCTTCCCAAGTATCCTTATGAATCTGCCCAGATCCACTACACCTACAGCCTCTGTCCTTCCCACTCA
GACTCAGAGTTCGTCTCCTGCTGGGTGGAGTTCTCCCACGAACGGCTGGAGGAGTACAAGTGGAATTACT
TAGATCAGTATATCTGTTCTGCCGGCTCTGAAGACTTCAGCTTAATTGAGTCCCTGAAGTTCTGGAGGAC
CCGCTTCCTGCTGCTGCCAGCCTGTGTCACCGCCACCAAGCGCATCACGGAGGGGGAGGCC
